>Addgene plasmid #1164 | GAL-CDC12(E368Q) | addgene full sequence | sequence record 197910 | Addgene NGS Result
GTGTAAAGCCTGGGGTGCCTAATGAGTGAGCTAACTCACATTAATTGCGTTGCGCTCACTGCCCGCTTTC
CAGTCGGGAAACCTGTCGTGCCAGCTGCATTAATGAATCGGCCAACGCGCGGGGAGAGGCGGTTTGCGTA
TTGGGCGCTCTTCCGCTTCCTCGCTCACTGACTCGCTGCGCTCGGTCGTTCGGCTGCGGCGAGCGGTATC
AGCTCACTCAAAGGCGGTAATACGGTTATCCACAGAATCAGGGGATAACGCAGGAAAGAACATGTGAGCA
AAAGGCCAGCAAAAGGCCAGGAACCGTAAAAAGGCCGCGTTGCTGGCGTTTTTCCATAGGCTCCGCCCCC
CTGACGAGCATCACAAAAATCGACGCTCAAGTCAGAGGTGGCGAAACCCGACAGGACTATAAAGATACCA
GGCGTTTCCCCCTGGAAGCTCCCTCGTGCGCTCTCCTGTTCCGACCCTGCCGCTTACCGGATACCTGTCC
GCCTTTCTCCCTTCGGGAAGCGTGGCGCTTTCTCATAGCTCACGCTGTAGGTATCTCAGTTCGGTGTAGG
TCGTTCGCTCCAAGCTGGGCTGTGTGCACGAACCCCCCGTTCAGCCCGACCGCTGCGCCTTATCCGGTAA
CTATCGTCTTGAGTCCAACCCGGTAAGACACGACTTATCGCCACTGGCAGCAGCCACTGGTAACAGGATT
AGCAGAGCGAGGTATGTAGGCGGTGCTACAGAGTTCTTGAAGTGGTGGCCTAACTACGGCTACACTAGAA
GAACAGTATTTGGTATCTGCGCTCTGCTGAAGCCAGTTACCTTCGGAAAAAGAGTTGGTAGCTCTTGATC
CGGCAAACAAACCACCGCTGGTAGCGGTGGTTTTTTTGTTTGCAAGCAGCAGATTACGCGCAGAAAAAAA
GGATCTCAAGAAGATCCTTTGATCTTTTCTACGGGGTCTGACGCTCAGTGGAACGAAAACTCACGTTAAG
GGATTTTGGTCATGAGATTATCAAAAAGGATCTTCACCTAGATCCTTTTAAATTAAAAATGAAGTTTTAA
ATCAATCTAAAGTATATATGAGTAAACTTGGTCTGACAGTTACCAATGCTTAATCAGTGAGGCACCTATC
TCAGCGATCTGTCTATTTCGTTCATCCATAGTTGCCTGACTCCCCGTCGTGTAGATAACTACGATACGGG
AGGGCTTACCATCTGGCCCCAGTGCTGCAATGATACCGCGAGACCCACGCTCACCGGCTCCAGATTTATC
AGCAATAAACCAGCCAGCCGGAAGGGCCGAGCGCAGAAGTGGTCCTGCAACTTTATCCGCCTCCATCCAG
TCTATTAATTGTTGCCGGGAAGCTAGAGTAAGTAGTTCGCCAGTTAATAGTTTGCGCAACGTTGTTGCCA
TTGCTACAGGCATCGTGGTGTCACGCTCGTCGTTTGGTATGGCTTCATTCAGCTCCGGTTCCCAACGATC
AAGGCGAGTTACATGATCCCCCATGTTGTGCAAAAAAGCGGTTAGCTCCTTCGGTCCTCCGATCGTTGTC
AGAAGTAAGTTGGCCGCAGTGTTATCACTCATGGTTATGGCAGCACTGCATAATTCTCTTACTGTCATGC
CATCCGTAAGATGCTTTTCTGTGACTGGTGAGTACTCAACCAAGTCATTCTGAGAATAGTGTATGCGGCG
ACCGAGTTGCTCTTGCCCGGCGTCAATACGGGATAATACCGCGCCACATAGCAGAACTTTAAAAGTGCTC
ATCATTGGAAAACGTTCTTCGGGGCGAAAACTCTCAAGGATCTTACCGCTGTTGAGATCCAGTTCGATGT
AACCCACTCGTGCACCCAACTGATCTTCAGCATCTTTTACTTTCACCAGCGTTTCTGGGTGAGCAAAAAC
AGGAAGGCAAAATGCCGCAAAAAAGGGAATAAGGGCGACACGGAAATGTTGAATACTCATACTCTTCCTT
TTTCAATATTATTGAAGCATTTATCAGGGTTATTGTCTCATGAGCGGATACATATTTGAATGTATTTAGA
AAAATAAACAAATAGGGGTTCCGCGCACATTTCCCCGAAAAGTGCCACCTGGGTCCTTTTCATCACGTGC
TATAAAAATAATTATAATTTAAATTTTTTAATATAAATATATAAATTAAAAATAGAAAGTAAAAAAAGAA
ATTAAAGAAAAAATAGTTTTTGTTTTCCGAAGATGTAAAAGACTCTAGGGGGATCGCCAACAAATACTAC
CTTTTATCTTGCTCTTCCTGCTCTCAGGTATTAATGCCGAATTGTTTCATCTTGTCTGTGTAGAAGACCA
CACACGAAAATCCTGTGATTTTACATTTTACTTATCGTTAATCGAATGTATATCTATTTAATCTGCTTTT
CTTGTCTAATAAATATATATGTAAAGTACGCTTTTTGTTGAAATTTTTTAAACCTTTGTTTATTTTTTTT
TCTTCATTCCGTAACTCTTCTACCTTCTTTATTTACTTTCTAAAATCCAAATACAAAACATAAAAATAAA
TAAACACAGAGTAAATTCCCAAATTATTCCATCATTAAAAGATACGAGGCGCGTGTAAGTTACAGGCAAG
CGATCCGTCTAAGAAACCATTATTATCATGACATTAACCTATAAAAATAGGCGTATCACGAGGCCCTTTC
GTCTCGCGCGTTTCGGTGATGACGGTGAAAACCTCTGACACATGCAGCTCCCGGAGACGGTCACAGCTTG
TCTGTAAGCGGATGCCGGGAGCAGACAAGCCCGTCAGGGCGCGTCAGCGGGTGTTGGCGGGTGTCGGGGC
TGGCTTAACTATGCGGCATCAGAGCAGATTGTACTGAGAGTGCACCATACCACCTTTTCAATTCATCATT
TTTTTTTTATTCTTTTTTTTGATTTCGGTTTCCTTGAAATTTTTTTGATTCGGTAATCTCCGAACAGAAG
GAAGAACGAAGGAAGGAGCACAGACTTAGATTGGTATATATACGCATATGTAGTGTTGAAGAAACATGAA
ATTGCCCAGTATTCTTAACCCAACTGCACAGAACAAAAACCTGCAGGAAACGAAGATAAATCATGTCGAA
AGCTACATATAAGGAACGTGCTGCTACTCATCCTAGTCCTGTTGCTGCCAAGCTATTTAATATCATGCAC
GAAAAGCAAACAAACTTGTGTGCTTCATTGGATGTTCGTACCACCAAGGAATTACTGGAGTTAGTTGAAG
CATTAGGTCCCAAAATTTGTTTACTAAAAACACATGTGGATATCTTGACTGATTTTTCCATGGAGGGCAC
AGTTAAGCCGCTAAAGGCATTATCCGCCAAGTACAATTTTTTACTCTTCGAAGACAGAAAATTTGCTGAC
ATTGGTAATACAGTCAAATTGCAGTACTCTGCGGGTGTATACAGAATAGCAGAATGGGCAGACATTACGA
ATGCACACGGTGTGGTGGGCCCAGGTATTGTTAGCGGTTTGAAGCAGGCGGCAGAAGAAGTAACAAAGGA
ACCTAGAGGCCTTTTGATGTTAGCAGAATTGTCATGCAAGGGCTCCCTATCTACTGGAGAATATACTAAG
GGTACTGTTGACATTGCGAAGAGCGACAAAGATTTTGTTATCGGCTTTATTGCTCAAAGAGACATGGGTG
GAAGAGATGAAGGTTACGATTGGTTGATTATGACACCCGGTGTGGGTTTAGATGACAAGGGAGACGCATT
GGGTCAACAGTATAGAACCGTGGATGATGTGGTCTCTACAGGATCTGACATTATTATTGTTGGAAGAGGA
CTATTTGCAAAGGGAAGGGATGCTAAGGTAGAGGGTGAACGTTACAGAAAAGCAGGCTGGGAAGCATATT
TGAGAAGATGCGGCCAGCAAAACTAAAAAACTGTATTATAAGTAAATGCATGTATACTAAACTCACAAAT
TAGAGCTTCAATTTAATTATATCAGTTATTACCCTATGCGGTGTGAAATACCGCACAGATGCGTAAGGAG
AAAATACCGCATCAGGAAATTGTAAGCGTTAATATTTTGTTAAAATTCGCGTTAAATTTTTGTTAAATCA
GCTCATTTTTTAACCAATAGGCCGAAATCGGCAAAATCCCTTATAAATCAAAAGAATAGACCGAGATAGG
GT
[37 nt withheld, positions 4133-4169]
AAAGAACGTGGACTCCAACGTCAAAGG
[49 nt withheld, positions 4197-4245]
T
[91 nt withheld, positions 4247-4337]
G
[124 nt withheld, positions 4339-4462]
CCATTCGCCATTCAGGCTGCGCAACTGTTGGGAAGGGCGATCGGTGCGGGCCTCTTCGCTATTACGCCAG
CTGGCGAAAGGGGGATGTGCTGCAAGGCGATTAAGTTGGGTAACGCCAGGGTTTTCCCAGTCACGACGTT
GTAAAACGACGGCCAGTGAATTGTAATACGACTCACTATAGGGCGAATTGGAGCTCCACCGCGGTGGCGG
CCGCTCTAGATATGTGCGTATTGCTGCGACAAAAGAAGAGACAAAGAGATAGGCGTTGAAATTGACGAGA
CAAAGAGGAAGACATTAATTAATCATCATTTTAAATGGGATTTTTTTACTTGCAAGCTTTTGACCTGCTC
TTCTAGTTTTTTTACCTTTCCTTGAATTTCTTCCAAGTCACCGTTCAGTCTGATTCTTTCGTTAACAATG
TTTTGCTGCCATTGTCTAAATCTTTGCTCCTCAGCTTTGACTTGGTCAGTGAAATACTTCTTCAATGCAT
TTTCTTCTTCTTTGTATCTAGGATTGTGTGACAATTTCCTTGCTGGTGCAATTGCTGGAAGAGTGAAATC
TTCATTCCCCTCCCCGGTGTTCTCGTGACCCTCAAGTCTTAATCTTCTGTATGTTTCGTAATGCATTTCT
TGGGTGGTAGAAATCAAATCTAATAGATAAGTCCTCAGTAACAGGGCTCTGAGCTTACGGAAATCACAAT
GAGAATCGTTTTCGATTTCCACAAGTCCCCAAGGATACTTCCTTGCAACTACCTGAGTGCCTTGCCCATT
GTCAAATTTTTTTTCAGACCCTACTATGGCAAATGGCATTGCTTCTATCAACTGTCTTGCATGTTCAACA
GCGGCAGAATCTGGATTACTGCCACTTTTGGCATCTTCCTTAGAATCAGCGTCTAATGGAGGCGTGAAAA
TACGAATTTCTTGAGCTTCTATTACTTGCCTGATTCTGGACTTGAACTGTTGTAATTCTTGGGCAGTCAA
TGTATCAGCTTTCGCAATAACTGGAATCAGATTGGCTCTGGTTGACAATCTCTTCATAGTCTCAATGTCA
ATTGGCTTTAAACCATGTCCAGTGGGCCTGATGAAGTACAGAACGGCATGAACTCTCAAGTCAAATTTCT
TAGTACGGTACGGTTGCTGCTCTTGACGCATATAAGAATCGTGTTGATCATCAATAAAATCCACCAATGG
TTGCCAGGCTTTGTTGTTATTCACGTTATCTCCAAAACCTGGGGTGTCGATGACATTAACGCGTAATTCG
AAATGCTTCTCTTCCAGCAAAGCTCTTGTGATGTCGATTTCTACAGTCTTTCTGATGGGTTCTTGGCGGT
GTTGCTGACCATCTGCCCTTTTCAAGACAGTCTGAAATAAGGTATTAATAAATGTAGTTTTACCCAATCC
GCTCTCACCACATAACATCACGGTGAATGTACCACCTTCTTCATTAACAATTTTATAACGCTGGTTGGGA
AGATTGGATATCCCTACAGGAGGAGGAACAGGGGCAGCAGTCGCAGTGGCAGCACTCATTATGGATCCGG
GGTTTTTTCTCCTTGACGTTAAAGTATAGAGGTATATTAACAATTTTTTGTTGATACTTTTATTACATTT
GAATAAGAAGTAATACAAACCGAAAATGTTGAAAGTATTAGTTAAAGTGGTTATGCAGTTTTTGCATTTA
TATATCTGTTAATAGATCAAAAATCATCGCTTCGCTGATTAATTACCCCAGAAATAAGGCTAAAAAACTA
ATCGCATTATCATCCTATGGTTGTTAATTTGATTCGTTCATTTGAAGGTTTGTGGGGCCAGGTTACTGCC
AATTTTTCCTCTTCATAACCATAAAAGCTAGTATTGTAGAATCTTTATTGTTCGGAGCAGTGCGGCGCGA
GGCACATCTGCGTTTCAGGAACGCGACCGGTGAAGACGAGGACGCACGGAGGAGAGTCTTCCTTCGGAGG
GCTGTCACCCGCTCGGCGGCTTCTAATCCGTACTTCAATATAGCAATGAGCAGTTAAGCGTATTACTGAA
AGTTCCAAAGAGAAGGTTTTTTTAGGCTAAGATAATGGGGCTCTTTACATTTCCACAACATATAAGTAAG
ATTAGATATGGATATGTATATGGATATGTATATGGTGGTAATGCCATGTAATATGATTATTAAACTTCTT
TGCGTCCATCCAAAAAAAAAGTAAGAATTTTTGAAAATTCAAGGAATTCGATATCAAGCTTATCGATACC
GTCGACCTCGAGGGGGGGCCCGGTACCAGCTTTTGTTCCCTTTAGTGAGGGTTAATTTCGAGCTTGGCGT
AATCATGGTCATAGCTGTTTCCTGTGTGAAATTGTTATCCGCTCACAATTCCACACAACATACGAGCCGG
AAGCATAAA
Features (pLannotate 1.2.2; 21 found; start..end, strand, type, name):
     22..43      -  protein_bind   CAP binding site: CAP binding activates transcription in the presence of cAMP. E. coli catabolite activator protein
     56..148     -  CDS            lacI (fragment): lac repressor; lacI; The lac repressor binds to the lac operator to inhibit transcription in E. coli. This inhibition can be relieved by adding lactose or isopropyl-β-D-thiogalactopyranoside (IPTG).
    331..919     -  rep_origin     ori: high-copy-number ColE1/pMB1/pBR322/pUC origin of replication
   1090..1950    -  CDS            AmpR: β-lactamase; bla; confers resistance to ampicillin, carbenicillin, and related antibiotics
   1951..2055    -  promoter       AmpR promoter: bla
   2092..2595    +  misc_feature   CEN/ARS: S. cerevisiae CEN6 centromere fused to an autonomously replicating sequence
   2663..2698    +  CDS            rop (fragment): Rop protein, which maintains plasmids at low copy number; rop
   2800..2849    +  misc_feature   bom (fragment): basis of mobility region from pBR322
   2857..3072    +  promoter       URA3 promoter: S. cerevisiae URA3
   3073..3876    +  CDS            URA3: orotidine-5'-phosphate decarboxylase, required for uracil biosynthesis; S. cerevisiae URA3; yeast auxotrophic marker, counterselectable with 5-fluoroorotic acid (5-FOA)
   3955..4006    +  misc_feature   bom (fragment): basis of mobility region from pBR322
   4034..4462    -  rep_origin     f1 ori (sequence partly withheld): f1 bacteriophage origin of replication; arrow indicates direction of (+) strand synthesis
   4466..4623    -  CDS            lacZα (fragment): LacZα fragment of β-galactosidase; lacZ fragment
   4626..4644    +  promoter       T7 promoter: promoter for bacteriophage T7 RNA polymerase
   4653..4682    +  misc_feature   MCS (fragment): pBluescript multiple cloning site
   4771..5991    -  CDS            CDC12: CDC12_YEAST - Also known as CLA10, PSL7. Experimental evidence at protein level: Swiss-Prot protein existence level 1. Septins are GTPases involved in cytokinesis that assemble early in the cell cycle as a patch at the incipient bud site and form a ring approximate 15 minutes before bud emergence, which transforms into an hour-glass shaped collar of cortical filaments that spans both sides of the mother-bud neck. This collar persists until just before cytokinesis, when it splits into two rings that occupy opposite sides of the neck. The septins at the bud neck serve as a structural scaffold th
   6004..6668    -  promoter       GAL1,10 promoter: GAL1 and GAL10 genes of S. cerevisiae; divergent inducible promoter, regulated by Gal4
   6674..6729    +  misc_feature   MCS (fragment): pBluescript multiple cloning site
   6741..6759    -  promoter       T3 promoter: promoter for bacteriophage T3 RNA polymerase
   6804..6820    -  protein_bind   lac operator: The lac repressor binds to the lac operator to inhibit transcription in E. coli. This inhibition can be relieved by adding lactose or isopropyl-β-D-thiogalactopyranoside (IPTG). lac repressor encoded by lacI
   6828..7       -  promoter       lac promoter (across the origin): promoter for the E. coli lac operon
