[The description below was written by a language model from this plasmid's Addgene catalogue record and pLannotate feature annotations shown in this document.]
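Description:
GAL-CDC12(E368Q) is a yeast expression plasmid built on pRS316 carrying the GAL1-10 promoter region, a low-copy centromeric E. coli/S. cerevisiae shuttle vector. In bacteria it replicates from a high-copy ColE1/pUC-type origin and is selected with ampicillin through the β-lactamase gene. In yeast it is maintained by a CEN6/ARS element and selected by uracil prototrophy through URA3 with its own promoter, a marker that can also be counterselected with 5-fluoroorotic acid. The pBluescript-derived parts of the backbone are still present, including an f1 origin for single-stranded DNA production, flanking T7 and T3 promoters, remnants of the multiple cloning site, and lac promoter/operator and lacZα fragments.

The insert is the S. cerevisiae CDC12 gene, cloned between BamHI and XbaI sites that are both retained, and carrying the E368Q substitution. CDC12 encodes a septin, one of the GTPases that assemble into the ring and filament collar at the mother-bud neck and act as a scaffold during cytokinesis. The annotated coding region lies directly downstream of the divergent GAL1,10 promoter in the same orientation, so expression of the mutant protein is controlled by Gal4 and is galactose-inducible. No epitope tag or reporter is annotated, and no dedicated yeast terminator is called in the feature table. The recorded insert is longer than the annotated coding sequence, so some flanking sequence is likely included.

The plasmid allows conditional expression of the Cdc12 E368Q variant in ura3 yeast strains. It was deposited with a study of dominant gain-of-function mutations in Hsp104p, but the record does not state what role this septin mutant played in that work.
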