Addgene plasmid #1164: GAL-CDC12(E368Q)
Depositing lab: Susan Lindquist. Depositing organization: Whitehead Institute for Biomedical Research. Publication: Dominant gain-of-function mutations in Hsp104p reveal crucial roles for the middle region. Schirmer EC, Homann OR, Kowal AS, Lindquist S. Mol Biol Cell 2004 May;15(5):2061-72. Epub 2004 Feb 20. 10.1091/mbc.e02-08-0502 PubMed 14978213.
Backbone
  Vector backbone: pRS316:GAL1-10
  Backbone size w/o insert (bp): 5554
  Vector type: Yeast Expression
  Selectable markers: URA3
Growth in bacteria
  Bacterial resistance: Ampicillin, 100 μg/mL
  Growth temperature: 37°C
  Growth strain: DH5alpha
  Copy number: High Copy
Gene/Insert
  Gene/Insert name: CDC12
  Species: S. cerevisiae (budding yeast)
  Insert size (bp): 1581
  Mutation: E368Q
  GenBank ID: X82498
  Entrez Gene: CDC12 (a.k.a. YHR107C, CLA10, PSL7)
  Promoter: GAL
  Cloning method: Restriction Enzyme; 5′ cloning site BamHI (not destroyed); 3′ cloning site XbaI (not destroyed)
  Sequencing primers: 5′ n/a
Terms and licenses: Academic/Nonprofit Terms; Industry Terms: Not Available to Industry
How to cite: GAL-CDC12(E368Q) was a gift from Susan Lindquist (Addgene plasmid # 1164 ; http://n2t.net/addgene:1164 ; RRID:Addgene_1164)
